>Addgene plasmid #54488 | pFA6a-SRM (sortase recognition motif)-hphMX4 | depositor partial sequence | sequence record 84886 | insert
GGGTCTCTACCAGAAACTGGCGGCGGTAGACGTTAG
