>Addgene plasmid #54488 | pFA6a-SRM (sortase recognition motif)-hphMX4 | addgene partial sequence | sequence record 89674 | Sp6 5'-ATTTAGGTGACACTATAG-3'
AAGCTTCGTACGCTGCAGGTCGACGGATCCCCGGGTTAATTACCGGGTCTCTACCAGAAACTGGCGGCGG
TAGACGTTAGGGCGCGCCACTTCTAAATAAGCGAATTTCTTATGATTTATGATTTTTATTATTAAATAAG
TTATAAAAAAAATAAGTGTATACAAATTTTAAAGTGACTCTTAGGTTTTAAAACGAAAATTCTTATTCTT
GAGTAACTCTTTCCTGTAGGTCAGGTTGCTTTCTCAGGTATAGTATGAGGTCGCTCTTATTGACCACACC
TCTACCGGCAGATCCGCTAGGGATAACAGGGTAATATAGATCTGTTTAGCTTGCCTCGTCCCCGCCGGGT
CACCCGGCCAGCGACATGGAGGCCCAGAATACCCTCCTTGACAGTCTTGACGTGCGCAGCTCAGGGGCAT
GATGTGACTGTCGCCCGTACATTTAGCCCATACATCCCCATGTATAATCATTTGCATCCATACATTTTGA
TGGCCGCACGGCGCGAAGCAAAAATTACGGCTCCTCGCTGCGGACCTGCGAGCAGGGAAACGCTCCCCTC
ACAGACGCGTTGAATTGTCCCCACGCCGCGCCCCTGTAGAGAAATATAAAAGGTTAGGATTTGCCACTGA
GGTTCTTCTTTCATATACTTCCTTTTAAAATCTTGCTAGGATACAGTTCTCACATCACATCCGAACATAA
ACAACCATGGGTAAAAAGCCTGAACTCACCGCGACGTCTGTCGAGAAGTTTCTGATCGAAAAGTTCGACA
GCGTCTCCGACCTGATGCAGCTCTCGGAGGGCGAAGAATCTCGTGCTTTCAGCTTCGATGTAGGAGGGCG
TGGATATGTCCTGCGGGTAAATAGCTGCGCCGATGGTTTCTACAAAGATCGTTATGTTTATCGGCACTTT
GCATCGGCCGCGCTCCCGATTCCGGAAGTGCTTGACATTGGGGAATTCAGCGAGAGCCTGACCTATTGCA
TCTCCCGCCGTGCACAGGGTGTCACGTTG
