>Addgene plasmid #54488 | pFA6a-SRM (sortase recognition motif)-hphMX4 | addgene partial sequence | sequence record 90237 | T7 5'-TAATACGACTCACTATAGGG-3'
CGCGGCCGCATAGGCCACTAGTGGATCTGATATCATCGATGAATTCGAGCTCGTTTTCGACACTGGATGG
CGGCGTTAGTATCGAATCGACAGCAGTATAGCGACCAGCATTCACATACGATTGACGCATGATATTACTT
TCTGCGCACTTAACTTCGCATCTGGGCAGATGATGTCGAGGCGAAAAAAAATATAAATCACGCTAACATT
TGATTAAAATAGAACAACTACAATATAAAAAAACTATACAAATGACAAGTTCTTGAAAACAAGAATCTTT
TTATTGTCAGTACTGATTATTCCTTTGCCCTCGGACGAGTGCTGGGGCGTCGGTTTCCACTATCGGCGAG
TACTTCTACACAGCCATCGGTCCAGACGGCCGCGCTTCTGCGGGCGATTTGTGTACGCCCGACAGTCCCG
GCTCCGGATCGGACGATTGCGTCGCATCGACCCTGCGCCCAAGCTGCATCATCGAAATTGCCGTCAACCA
AGCTCTGATAGAGTTGGTCAAGACCAATGCGGAGCATATACGCCCGGAGCCGCGGCGATCCTGCAAGCTC
CGGATGCCTCCGCTCGAAGTAGCGCGTCTGCTGCTCCATACAAGCCAACCACGGCCTCCAGAAGAAGATG
TTGGCGACCTCGTATTGGGAATCCCCGAACATCGCCTCGCTCCAGTCAATGACCGCTGTTATGCGGCCAT
TGTCCGTCAGGACATTGTTGGAGCCGAAATCCGCGTGCACGAGGTGCCGGACTTCGGGGCAGTCCTCGGC
CCAAAGCATCAGCTCATCGAGAGCCTGCGCGACGGACGCACTGACGGTGTCGTCCATCACAGTTTGCCAG
TGATACACATGGGGATCAGCAATCGCGCATATGAAATCACGCCATGTAGTGTATTGACCGATTCCTTGCG
GTCCGAATGGGCCGAACCCGCTCGTCTGGCTAAGATCGGCCGCAGCGATCGCATCCATGGCCTCCGCGAC
CGGCTGCAGAACAGCGGGCAGTTCGGTTTCAGGCAGGTCTTGCAACGTGACACCCTGTGCACGGCGGGAG
ATGCAATAGGTCAGGCTCTCGCTGAATTCCCCAATGTCAAGCACTTCCGGAATCGGGAGCGCGGCCGATG
CAAAGTGCCGATAAACATAACGATCTTTGTAGAAACCATCGGCGC
