[The description below was written by a language model from this plasmid's Addgene catalogue record.]
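Description:
pFA6a-SRM (sortase recognition motif)-hphMX4 is a yeast genome-targeting template plasmid built on the pFA6a backbone, part of the family of PCR-based tagging modules used in Saccharomyces cerevisiae and derived, according to the depositor, from an earlier set of epitope-tagging plasmids. It is not meant to replicate in yeast. It is propagated in E. coli under ampicillin selection and serves as a PCR template. The record does not state its copy number or list the bacterial origin.

The payload is a short synthetic 33 bp insert encoding a sortase recognition motif (SRM), cloned between PacI and AscI sites, followed by the hphMX4 cassette, which confers hygromycin resistance for selecting yeast transformants. The catalogue lists hphMX4 as a "tag", but it functions as the selectable marker rather than as a fusion partner. In typical use, the SRM-hphMX4 module is amplified with primers carrying homology to the 3′ end of a target gene and its downstream region. Homologous recombination then integrates the product at the chromosomal locus, so that the protein is expressed from its native promoter with a C-terminal SRM. The motif contains the core sequence recognised by sortase, a transpeptidase that cleaves within the motif and ligates the protein to a glycine-bearing nucleophile. This generally allows site-specific C-terminal labelling or conjugation of the endogenously expressed protein, although the record itself states only the tagging purpose. SP6 and T7 primer sites flank the cassette for sequence verification. No feature table was supplied, so the promoter and terminator elements of the module are not itemised here.
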