Addgene plasmid #54488: pFA6a-SRM (sortase recognition motif)-hphMX4
Purpose: PCR based C-terminal SRM tagging in yeast
Depositing lab: Eri Sakata. Depositing organization: Max Planck Institute of Biochemistry.
Backbone
  Vector backbone: pFA6a
  Backbone size w/o insert (bp): 2513
  Vector type: yeast genome targeting
  Selectable markers: Hygromycin
Growth in bacteria
  Bacterial resistance: Ampicillin, 100 μg/mL
  Growth temperature: 37°C
  Growth strain: DH5alpha
  Copy number: Unknown
Gene/Insert
  Gene/Insert name: SRM (sortase-recognition motif)
  Species: Synthetic
  Insert size (bp): 33
  Tag / fusion protein: hphMX4 (C terminal on backbone)
  Cloning method: Restriction Enzyme; 5′ cloning site PacI (unknown if destroyed); 3′ cloning site AscI (not destroyed)
  Sequencing primers: 5′ SP6; 3′ T7
Terms and licenses: Academic/Nonprofit Terms; Industry Terms: Not Available to Industry
Depositor comments: Based on the plasmids from Mark Hochstrasser for epitope tagging in S. cerevisiae: http://www.addgene.org/browse/article/2501/ sortase sequence = LPETG full sortase recognition motif = GSLPETGGGRR
How to cite: pFA6a-SRM (sortase recognition motif)-hphMX4 was a gift from Eri Sakata (Addgene plasmid # 54488 ; http://n2t.net/addgene:54488 ; RRID:Addgene_54488)
